Addgene plasmid #188845: Terminase_Minorna
Purpose: Large terminase from phage Minorna
Depositing lab: Feng Zhang. Depositing organization: Broad Institute. Publication: Prokaryotic innate immunity through pattern recognition of conserved viral proteins. Gao LA, Wilkinson ME, Strecker J, Makarova KS, Macrae RK, Koonin EV, Zhang F. Science. 2022 Aug 12;377(6607):eabm4096. doi: 10.1126/science.abm4096. Epub 2022 Aug 12. PubMed 35951700.
Backbone
  Vector backbone: pBAD
  Backbone size w/o insert (bp): 3590
  Total vector size (bp): 5447
  Vector type: Bacterial Expression
Growth in bacteria
  Bacterial resistance: Ampicillin, 100 μg/mL
  Growth temperature: 37°C
  Growth strain: DH5alpha
  Copy number: High Copy
Gene/Insert
  Gene/Insert name: Terminase
  Insert size (bp): 1857
  GenBank ID: YP_009820994.1
  Cloning method: Gibson Cloning
  Sequencing primers: 5′ N/A
Terms and licenses: Academic/Nonprofit Terms; Industry Terms: Not Available to Industry
How to cite: Terminase_Minorna was a gift from Feng Zhang (Addgene plasmid # 188845 ; http://n2t.net/addgene:188845 ; RRID:Addgene_188845)
