[The description below was written by a language model from this plasmid's Addgene catalogue record and pLannotate feature annotations shown in this document.]
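Description:
Terminase_Minorna is a bacterial expression plasmid built on a pBAD backbone, carrying the large terminase subunit gene from bacteriophage Minorna. The full construct is 5,447 bp, with an 1,857 bp insert assembled into the vector by Gibson cloning. It is propagated in E. coli through a high-copy ColE1/pMB1-type origin of replication and selected with ampicillin via the β-lactamase (AmpR) gene, which is driven by its own bla promoter. Remnants of the pBR322 lineage are also annotated: the bom mobility region, a short rop fragment, and a small fragment called as RSF ori. These appear to be backbone leftovers rather than functional modules.

Expression is controlled by the arabinose system. The araC regulator gene is transcribed in the opposite direction from the adjacent araBAD promoter, so transcription of the downstream gene is kept low in the absence of L-arabinose and induced when it is added. The automated feature table does not annotate the terminase coding sequence itself, but the unannotated interval between the araBAD promoter and the rrnB T2 terminator is large enough to hold the recorded insert and is presumably where it lies. No epitope or purification tags are listed in the record.

Large terminases are the motor proteins that package phage genomes into capsids. The associated publication concerns prokaryotic innate immunity based on recognition of conserved viral proteins. This suggests the plasmid serves to supply the phage protein in bacteria under tight, inducible control, for example to test whether it triggers a defence system, although the record gives only the insert's identity as its purpose.
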