Features (pLannotate 1.2.2; 9 found; start..end, strand, type, name):
      1..55      +  rep_origin     RSF ori (fragment): Plasmids containing the RSF 1030 origin of replication can be propagated in E. coli cells that contain additional plasmids with compatible origins.
     60..200     -  misc_feature   bom: basis of mobility region from pBR322
    302..342     -  CDS            rop (fragment): Rop protein, which maintains plasmids at low copy number; rop
    464..1342    -  CDS            araC: L-arabinose regulatory protein; araC
   1369..1653    +  promoter       araBAD promoter: araBAD; promoter of the L-arabinose operon of E. coli; the araC regulatory gene is transcribed in the opposite direction (Guzman et al., 1995)
   3564..3591    +  terminator     rrnB T2 terminator: transcription terminator T2 from the E. coli rrnB gene
   3610..3701    +  promoter       AmpR promoter: bla
   3702..4562    +  CDS            AmpR: β-lactamase; bla; confers resistance to ampicillin, carbenicillin, and related antibiotics
   4733..5321    +  rep_origin     ori: high-copy-number ColE1/pMB1/pBR322/pUC origin of replication
>Addgene plasmid #188845 | Terminase_Minorna | addgene full sequence | sequence record 369590 | Addgene NGS Result
GCTCGCCGCAGCCGAACGACCGAGCGCAGCGAGTCAGTGAGCGAGGAAGCGGAAGAGCGCCTGATGCGGT
ATTTTCTCCTTACGCATCTGTGCGGTATTTCACACCGCATATGGTGCACTCTCAGTACAATCTGCTCTGA
TGCCGCATAGTTAAGCCAGTATACACTCCGCTATCGCTACGTGACTGGGTCATGGCTGCGCCCCGACACC
CGCCAACACCCGCTGACGCGCCCTGACGGGCTTGTCTGCTCCCGGCATCCGCTTACAGACAAGCTGTGAC
CGTCTCCGGGAGCTGCATGTGTCAGAGGTTTTCACCGTCATCACCGAAACGCGCGAGGCAGCAGATCAAT
TCGCGCGCGAAGGCGAAGCGGCATGCATAATGTGCCTGTCAAATGGACGAAGCAGGGATTCTGCAAACCC
TATGCTACTCCGTCAAGCCGTCAATTGTCTGATTCGTTACCAATTATGACAACTTGACGGCTACATCATT
CACTTTTTCTTCACAACCGGCACGGAACTCGCTCGGGCTGGCCCCGGTGCATTTTTTAAATACCCGCGAG
AAATAGAGTTGATCGTCAAAACCAACATTGCGACCGACGGTGGCGATAGGCATCCGGGTGGTGCTCAAAA
GCAGCTTCGCCTGGCTGATACGTTGGTCCTCGCGCCAGCTTAAGACGCTAATCCCTAACTGCTGGCGGAA
AAGATGTGACAGACGCGACGGCGACAAGCAAACATGCTGTGCGACGCTGGCGATATCAAAATTGCTGTCT
GCCAGGTGATCGCTGATGTACTGACAAGCCTCGCGTACCCGATTATCCATCGGTGGATGGAGCGACTCGT
TAATCGCTTCCATGCGCCGCAGTAACAATTGCTCAAGCAGATTTATCGCCAGCAGCTCCGAATAGCGCCC
TTCCCCTTGCCCGGCGTTAATGATTTGCCCAAACAGGTCGCTGAAATGCGGCTGGTGCGCTTCATCCGGG
CGAAAGAACCCCGTATTGGCAAATATTGACGGCCAGTTAAGCCATTCATGCCAGTAGGCGCGCGGACGAA
AGTAAACCCACTGGTGATACCATTCGCGAGCCTCCGGATGACGACCGTAGTGATGAATCTCTCCTGGCGG
GAACAGCAAAATATCACCCGGTCGGCAAACAAATTCTCGTCCCTGATTTTTCACCACCCCCTGACCGCGA
ATGGTGAGATTGAGAATATAACCTTTCATTCCCAGCGGTCGGTCGATAAAAAAATCGAGATAACCGTTGG
CCTCAATCGGCGTTAAACCCGCCACCAGATGGGCATTAAACGAGTATCCCGGCAGCAGGGGATCATTTTG
CGCTTCAGCCATACTTTTCATACTCCCGCCATTCAGAGAAGAAACCAATTGTCCATATTGCATCAGACAT
TGCCGTCACTGCGTCTTTTACTGGCTCTTCTCGCTAACCAAACCGGTAACCCCGCTTATTAAAAGCATTC
TGTAACAAAGCGGGACCAAAGCCATGACAAAAACGCGTAACAAAAGTGTCTATAATCACGGCAGAAAAGT
CCACATTGATTATTTGCACGGCGTCACACTTTGCTATGCCATAGCATTTTTATCCATAAGATTAGCGGAT
CCTACCTGACGCTTTTTATCGCAACTCTCTACTGTTTCTCCATACCCGTTTTTTGGGCTAACAGGAGGAA
TTAACCATGGTGAGCGTTAAGACCGCGCGTCGTCTGCGTATGCTGAACCAGAAACTGACCGGTTACAACG
CGAACCCGCGTAGCATCCCGAAAGAGGAGCGTGAGGACATTGCGATGATGATGGCGGCGACCCTGAGCAA
CTTCCGTGAATTTGCGTACATCGGCATGCGTTTCCTGGGTTTTACCCTGACCGACATGCAGGCGGATATT
GCGGAGTATATGCAAAAGGGCCCGCGTAAACGTATGGTGGCGGCGCAGCGTGGTGAAGCGAAAAGCACCC
TGGCGGCGCTGTATGCGGTTTGGCGTCTGATCCAGGACCAAAGCTGCCGTATCCTGATTGTGAGCGGCGC
GGAGAAGCAAGCGAGCGATGTTGCGAACCTGATCATTCGTATGCTGGAAACCTGGCCGCTGCTGTGCTAC
CTGAAAGCGGACCCGACCCGTGGCGATCGTACCAGCTTCGAGGGTTATGACGTTCACTGCGATCTGAAGC
CGCTGGACAAAAGCGCGAGCGTGGCGTGCGTTGGCATTACCGCGAGCCTGCAGGGCAAGCGTGCGGATCT
GCTGATCCCGGACGATATTGAGACCACCAAAAACGGTCTGACCCAGACCCAACGTGAACAGCTGCTGACC
ATCAGCAAGGACTTCGCGGCGATTTGCACCCACGGCGATACCCTGTACCTGGGTACCCCGCAAACCAAGG
ACAGCATCTATAAAACCCTGCCGGGTCGTGGCTTTGAAGTGCGTGTTTGGCCGGGCCGTATTCCGAGCGT
TGAAATGGAGGAACGTTACGGTAGCACCCTGGCGCCGTATATCCGTGAGCTGATTGAACGTGGCTACAAG
CGTACCGGTTTTGGTGTGGATGGTACCCTGGGCGAGAGCACCGATAAGGGTCGTTATGACGAAGATGCGC
TGATCGAGAAAGAACTGGATTTCGGCCCGGAGGGTTTTCAGCTGCAATACATGCTGGACACCACCCTGAG
CGATCAGATGCGTACCCGTATTAAACTGAGCGACATGCTGGTGTACAGCGGTAGCCAAGATAGCAGCCCG
GAAACCTTTAGCTATATCGCGGACCGTCGTTACCTGTATCAGCACGAGCACGAAGGCATTATGGGTCAGC
AAATGTACTTCCCGGCGTTTTATGGCGATATGCACCTGCCGTATCAACACAAAGTTCTGGTGGTGGACCC
GGCGGGTTGCGGTGGCGATGAAGTTAGCTATGCGGCGGGTGGCGCGGCGAACAGCTATATCCACCTGTTC
AGCGTGGGTGGCTTTCAGGGTGGCGTTAGCACCGAAAACATCGACAAACTGATTGATCTGTGCGTGGAGC
TGGACATCAGCGATATGGTGGTTGAAAGCAACATGGGTCACGGCACCGTTAGCATGCTGATTCTGAACCG
TCTGCGTGAGCGTCACCTGGCGGGTATCGGCGTGCGTGACATTAACAACACCACCCAGAAGGAACGTCGT
ATCATTGATACCATCAGCCCGGTTACCCGTCGTCACCGTCTGGTGGTTCACGAACGTGCGATCCACGACG
ATATTGGCACCTGCATGCTGTACCCGCGTGACCGTCGTTGGCTGTATAGCGCGTTCGCGCAACTGGCGGG
CATCACCTACGACCGTGGTAGCCTGGCGAAAGACGATCGTGCGGATGCGATTGCGATGATGGTGGCGGTT
CTGAACGGTCACCTGGTGGAGGACGAAAAGGTGGTTGCGGCGCGTGAGAGCGAAAAACAGGCGCTGGCGT
TTATCAACAACCCGCTGGATTGGGCGCAAGGCATGGTGCAGAAGCAACTGCGTGGTGTTGCGGCGCGTCT
GCAGGGTCGTGGTCGTGGTAAACAACACCGTGGTCGTCGTTAATGCCAGGCATCAAATTAAGCAGAAGGC
CATCCTGACGGATGGCCTTTTTGCGTTTCTACAAACTCTTTTGTTTATTTTTCTAAATACATTCAAATAT
GTATCCGCTCATGAGACAATAACCCTGATAAATGCTTCAATAATATTGAAAAAGGAAGAGTATGAGTATT
CAACATTTCCGTGTCGCCCTTATTCCCTTTTTTGCGGCATTTTGCCTTCCTGTTTTTGCTCACCCAGAAA
CGCTGGTGAAAGTAAAAGATGCTGAAGATCAGTTGGGTGCACGAGTGGGTTACATCGAACTGGATCTCAA
CAGCGGTAAGATCCTTGAGAGTTTTCGCCCCGAAGAACGTTTTCCAATGATGAGCACTTTTAAAGTTCTG
CTATGTGGCGCGGTATTATCCCGTGTTGACGCCGGGCAAGAGCAACTCGGTCGCCGCATACACTATTCTC
AGAATGACTTGGTTGAGTACTCACCAGTCACAGAAAAGCATCTTACGGATGGCATGACAGTAAGAGAATT
ATGCAGTGCTGCCATAACCATGAGTGATAACACTGCGGCCAACTTACTTCTGACAACGATCGGAGGACCG
AAGGAGCTAACCGCTTTTTTGCACAACATGGGGGATCATGTAACTCGCCTTGATCGTTGGGAACCGGAGC
TGAATGAAGCCATACCAAACGACGAGCGTGACACCACGATGCCTGTAGCAATGGCAACAACGTTGCGCAA
ACTATTAACTGGCGAACTACTTACTCTAGCTTCCCGGCAACAATTAATAGACTGGATGGAGGCGGATAAA
GTTGCAGGACCACTTCTGCGCTCGGCCCTTCCGGCTGGCTGGTTTATTGCTGATAAATCTGGAGCCGGTG
AGCGTGGGTCTCGCGGTATCATTGCAGCACTGGGGCCAGATGGTAAGCCCTCCCGTATCGTAGTTATCTA
CACGACGGGGAGTCAGGCAACTATGGATGAACGAAATAGACAGATCGCTGAGATAGGTGCCTCACTGATT
AAGCATTGGTAACTGTCAGACCAAGTTTACTCATATATACTTTAGATTGATTTAAAACTTCATTTTTAAT
TTAAAAGGATCTAGGTGAAGATCCTTTTTGATAATCTCATGACCAAAATCCCTTAACGTGAGTTTTCGTT
CCACTGAGCGTCAGACCCCGTAGAAAAGATCAAAGGATCTTCTTGAGATCCTTTTTTTCTGCGCGTAATC
TGCTGCTTGCAAACAAAAAAACCACCGCTACCAGCGGTGGTTTGTTTGCCGGATCAAGAGCTACCAACTC
TTTTTCCGAAGGTAACTGGCTTCAGCAGAGCGCAGATACCAAATACTGTCCTTCTAGTGTAGCCGTAGTT
AGGCCACCACTTCAAGAACTCTGTAGCACCGCCTACATACCTCGCTCTGCTAATCCTGTTACCAGTGGCT
GCTGCCAGTGGCGATAAGTCGTGTCTTACCGGGTTGGACTCAAGACGATAGTTACCGGATAAGGCGCAGC
GGTCGGGCTGAACGGGGGGTTCGTGCACACAGCCCAGCTTGGAGCGAACGACCTACACCGAACTGAGATA
CCTACAGCGTGAGCTATGAGAAAGCGCCACGCTTCCCGAAGGGAGAAAGGCGGACAGGTATCCGGTAAGC
GGCAGGGTCGGAACAGGAGAGCGCACGAGGGAGCTTCCAGGGGGAAACGCCTGGTATCTTTATAGTCCTG
TCGGGTTTCGCCACCTCTGACTTGAGCGTCGATTTTTGTGATGCTCGTCAGGGGGGCGGAGCCTATGGAA
AAACGCCAGCAACGCGGCCTTTTTACGGTTCCTGGCCTTTTGCTGGCCTTTTGCTCACATGTTCTTTCCT
GCGTTATCCCCTGATTCTGTGGATAACCGTATTACCGCCTTTGAGTGAGCTGATACC
